>Addgene plasmid #190992 | PM18033-PLS-KP6-E67A_rpoA-C | addgene full sequence | sequence record 376079 | Addgene NGS Result
AGATCTTCAATATTGGCCATTAGCCATATTATTCATTGGTTATATAGCATAAATCAATATTGGCTATTGG
CCATTGCATACGTTGTATCTATATCATAATATGTACATTTATATTGGCTCATGTCCAATATGACCGCCAT
GTTGTCTTAGAGTCATCCTCATCGTCGGACGGCATTGATTATTGACTAGTTATTAATAGTAATCAATTAC
GGGGTCATTAGTTCATAGCCCATATATGGAGTTCCGCGTTACATAACTTACGGTAAATGGCCCGCCTGGC
TGACCGCCCAACGACCCCCGCCCATTGACGTCAATAATGACGTATGTTCCCATAGTAACGCCAATAGGGA
CTTTCCATTGACGTCAATGGGTGGAGTATTTACGGTAAACTGCCCACTTGGCAGTACATCAAGTGTATCA
TATGCCAAGTCCGCCCCCTATTGACGTCAATGACGGTAAATGGCCCGCCTGGCATTATGCCCAGTACATG
ACCTTACGGGACTTTCCTACTTGGCAGTACATCTACGTATTAGTCATCGCTATTACCATGGTGATGCGGT
TTTGGCAGTACACCAATGGGCGTGGATAGCGGTTTGACTCACGGGGATTTCCAAGTCTCCACCCCATTGA
CGTCAATGGGAGTTTGTTTTGGCACCAAAATCAACGGGACTTTCCAAAATGTCGTAATAACCCCGCCCCG
TTGACGCAAATGGGCGGTAGGCGTGTACGGTGGGAGGTCTATATAAGCAGAGCTCGTTTAGTGAACCGTC
AGATCACTAGAAGCTTTATTGCGGTAGTTTATCACAGTTAAATTGCTAACGCAGTCAGTGCTTCTGACAC
AACAGTCTCGAACTTAAGCTGCAGAAGTTGGTCGTGAGGCACTGGGCAGGTAAGTATCAAGGTTACAAGA
CAGGTTTAAGGAGACCAATAGAAACTGGGCTTGTCGAGACAGAGATGACTCTTGCGTTTCTGATAGGCAC
CTATTGGTCTTACTGACATCCACTTTGCCTTTCTCTCCACAGGTGTCCACTCCCAGTTCAATTACACACG
CACCATGGCGCACCATCATCATCATCATTCTTCTGGTGAGAATCTTTATTTTCAGGGCGCCATGGGTAAT
TCTGTTGTCACATGGAATTCCATGATTAGGGGCTACGCTAGAAGCGGCCAGCCCGAGGAAGCTCTGAGCC
TCTTCTCCCAGATGAGAAGGAGCGGCATCAAGCCCGATAGCTATACCTTCCCCTTCGTGCTGAAGGCTTG
CGCTTCTCTGAGCAGCCTCGAGGAAGGAAAACAAATCCACGCCCACGTCATTAAATCCGGCTTCGAGTCC
GATGTCTACGTGCAGAGCTCCCTCATTGATATGTACGCCAAGTGCGGATCTCTGGAGGACGCCAGAAAAG
TGTTTGACGAGATGCCCGAGAGGAATGTCGTGAGCTGGAACGCTATGATCAGCGGCTATGCCCAGAATGG
ACAATCCGAAGAAGCTCTGGAGCTGTTTAGAGAGATGCAGAAAGAGGGCATCAAGCCTTCCGAGTTTACC
TTTTGCTCCGTGCTGAAGGCTTGCGCCTCTCTGGGATCTCTGGAGATGGGCAAGCAAATTCACGGCTATG
TGATCAAGTCCGGCTTTGAGTCCATCGTGTTCGTGGGAAACGCCCTCATTGACATGTATGCCAAGTGCGG
CTCTCTGGAGGATGCTAGAAAGGTCTTTGATGAGATGCCCGAAAGGACCGTTGTGAGCTGGACCGCCATG
ATCTCCGGATACGCCCAGAACGGACAGAGCGAGGAGGCCCTCGAGCTCTTCAGAGAGATGCAGAGGGAGG
GCGTGAAACCCGACGAAGTGACACTGCCTTCCGTGCTCTCCGCTTGCGCCAATCTGGGCGCTCTGGAGCA
AGGCAAACAGATCCATGCCTACGTCATCAAGAACGGCTTTGAATCCGATGTGTTTGTGGGCTCCGCTCTG
ATCGACATGTACGCTAAATGCGGCTCCATCGAGGAGGCTAGGAAAGTGTTCGATGAAATGCCCGAGAAAG
ACGTTGTGGCTTGGAACTCAATGATAAAAGGTTATGGAATGAACCATGAAGGCAAAATGGCCGTCCAATG
TTTCGAAGATATGCAAAAACAAGGTGTAAAGCCTTCCGCCGTCACTTTTACCTGTTTGCTGACCGCCTGT
TCTCACGCCAGCCTCGTCAGCGAAGGGCAGGAGTATTTTAAAATGATGCGAGAAGAGTACGGGATCGCTC
CGAGGGTGGAACATTACGGCTGCATGGTCGATCTGCTTGCTCGGAGTGGCCATCTGTATGAAGCTGAAAA
GTTCCTGGAGATGCTCTGTCCTCCCAACGAAGGGACATGGGGGGCCCTCCTCAGCGCTTGTAAGACTTAT
GGCGAGGTGGAGCTTGGTCTGAGGTGCTTTCAGCAGCTCGTGCAGCTTAACCCAGAAAGTGCCGCCTGGT
ACGTGCTTATGGCTGACATATACGCTGGCGCCGGGCGGTGGGACGACGCATACCGGATCGAAGAGCTGAG
GAAACATGCCGGAGCCAAGAAGAAACCTGCCTCCGCATTGATTGAAGTGAACAAAAAAGTGCACGAATTT
GTGGTCGGCAATAATCAGAGCGAGGAGATCAGTGCGATGCTTAAGTCTCTCAACTCTAGAATGAAGGAGG
AGGGCCATGTACCCAATCTGGATCTGGTTCTCAAACCCGTGTCAGATGAGGAGAAAGAGGCAGCGCTGTG
TGAGCACGCAGCGAAGTTGGCAATTGCATTCGGCTTGCTGAATACGCCACAGGGACAGACCCTGCGCGTT
ACAAAGAACCTGAGAATGTGCAATGACTGCCACAATGCGTCAAAGATCATCTCCAAGATTGAGCGCAGAG
AGATTATCCTGCGCGATGATTGCTGCATTCACCACTTCAAGGACGGACTGTGCTCCTGCGGAGACATGTT
CTAACTCGAGAAATAGAAGGAACATGTATTACACGTGCAAAATCTGAGAGCTAGCAGCGAGCAGACATGA
TAAGATACATTGATGAGTTTGGACAAACCACAACTAGAATGCAGTGAAAAAAATGCTTTATTTGTGAAAT
TTGTGATGCTATTGCTTTATTTGTAACCATTATAAGCTGCAATAAACAAGTTAACAACAACAATTGCACT
GGTTCATTTTATGTTTCAGGTTCAGGGGGAGGTGTGGGAGGTTTTTTAAAGCAAGTAAAACCTCTACAAA
TGTGGTAAAATCGATAAGGATCCAGGTGGCACTTTTCGGGGAAATGTGCGCGGAACCCCTATTTGTTTAT
TTTTCTAAATACATTCAAATATGTATCCGCTCATGAGACAATAACCCTGATAAATGCTTCAATAATATTG
AAAAAGGAAGAGTATGAGTATTCAACATTTCCGTGTCGCCCTTATTCCCTTTTTTGCGGCATTTTGCCTT
CCTGTTTTTGCTCACCCAGAAACGCTGGTGAAAGTAAAAGATGCTGAAGATCAGTTGGGTGCACGAGTGG
GTTACATCGAACTGGATCTCAACAGCGGTAAGATCCTTGAGAGTTTTCGCCCCGAAGAACGTTTTCCAAT
GATGAGCACTTTTAAAGTTCTGCTATGTGGCGCGGTATTATCCCGTATTGACGCCGGGCAAGAGCAACTC
GGTCGCCGCATACACTATTCTCAGAATGACTTGGTTGAGTACTCACCAGTCACAGAAAAGCATCTTACGG
ATGGCATGACAGTAAGAGAATTATGCAGTGCTGCCATAACCATGAGTGATAACACTGCGGCCAACTTACT
TCTGACAACGATCGGAGGACCGAAGGAGCTAACCGCTTTTTTGCACAACATGGGGGATCATGTAACTCGC
CTTGATCGTTGGGAACCGGAGCTGAATGAAGCCATACCAAACGACGAGCGTGACACCACGATGCCTGTAG
CAATGGCAACAACGTTGCGCAAACTATTAACTGGCGAACTACTTACTCTAGCTTCCCGGCAACAATTAAT
AGACTGGATGGAGGCGGATAAAGTTGCAGGACCACTTCTGCGCTCGGCCCTTCCGGCTGGCTGGTTTATT
GCTGATAAATCTGGAGCCGGTGAGCGTGGGTCTCGCGGTATCATTGCAGCACTGGGGCCAGATGGTAAGC
CCTCCCGTATCGTAGTTATCTACACGACGGGGAGTCAGGCAACTATGGATGAACGAAATAGACAGATCGC
TGAGATAGGTGCCTCACTGATTAAGCATTGGTAACTGTCAGACCAAGTTTACTCATATATACTTTAGATT
GATTTAAAACTTCATTTTTAATTTAAAAGGATCTAGGTGAAGATCCTTTTTGATAATCTCATGACCAAAA
TCCCTTAACGTGAGTTTTCGTTCCACTGAGCGTCAGACCCCGTAGAAAAGATCAAAGGATCTTCTTGAGA
TCCTTTTTTTCTGCGCGTAATCTGCTGCTTGCAAACAAAAAAACCACCGCTACCAGCGGTGGTTTGTTTG
CCGGATCAAGAGCTACCAACTCTTTTTCCGAAGGTAACTGGCTTCAGCAGAGCGCAGATACCAAATACTG
TTCTTCTAGTGTAGCCGTAGTTAGGCCACCACTTCAAGAACTCTGTAGCACCGCCTACATACCTCGCTCT
GCTAATCCTGTTACCAGTGGCTGCTGCCAGTGGCGATAAGTCGTGTCTTACCGGGTTGGACTCAAGACGA
TAGTTACCGGATAAGGCGCAGCGGTCGGGCTGAACGGGGGGTTCGTGCACACAGCCCAGCTTGGAGCGAA
CGACCTACACCGAACTGAGATACCTACAGCGTGAGCTATGAGAAAGCGCCACGCTTCCCGAAGGGAGAAA
GGCGGACAGGTATCCGGTAAGCGGCAGGGTCGGAACAGGAGAGCGCACGAGGGAGCTTCCAGGGGGAAAC
GCCTGGTATCTTTATAGTCCTGTCGGGTTTCGCCACCTCTGACTTGAGCGTCGATTTTTGTGATGCTCGT
CAGGGGGGCGGAGCCTATGGAAAAACGCCAGCAACGCGGCCTTTTTACGGTTCCTGGCCTTTTGCTGGCC
TTTTGCTCACATGGCTCGAC
Features (pLannotate 1.2.2; 10 found; start..end, strand, type, name):
    173..550     +  enhancer       CMV enhancer: human cytomegalovirus immediate early enhancer
    552..751     +  promoter       CMV promoter: human cytomegalovirus (CMV) immediate early promoter
    890..1022    +  intron         chimeric intron: chimera between introns from human β-globin and immunoglobulin heavy chain genes
   1088..1107    +  CDS            capTEV™ (fragment): composite tag for in vivo biotinylation, TEV protease cleavage, and 6xHis tagging
   2630..2935    +  CDS            DYW1 (fragment): PPR74_ARATH - Also known as PCMP-H50. Experimental evidence at protein level: Swiss-Prot protein existence level 1. Plays a major role in single RNA editing events in chloroplasts. Acts as a site-recognition transacting factor involved in the edition of the site 1 of ndhD (ndhD-1 site corresponding to cytidine-2), which is a plastid-encoded subunit of the NADH- plastoquinone oxidoreductase. The interaction with CRR4 is required for its function in editing the ndhD-1 site. From Arabidopsis thaliana (Mouse-ear cress).
   3011..3132    -  polyA_signal   SV40 poly(A) signal: SV40 polyadenylation signal
   3159..3227    -  CDS            large T antigen (fragment): large T antigen from SV40 (simian virus 40)
   3269..3373    +  promoter       AmpR promoter: bla
   3374..4234    +  CDS            AmpR: β-lactamase; bla; confers resistance to ampicillin, carbenicillin, and related antibiotics
   4405..4993    +  rep_origin     ori: high-copy-number ColE1/pMB1/pBR322/pUC origin of replication
