[The description below was written by a language model from this plasmid's Addgene catalogue record and pLannotate feature annotations shown in this document.]
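Description:
PM18033-PLS-KP6-E67A_rpoA-C is a 5,060 nt mammalian expression plasmid built on the PM18033 backbone and designed for transient expression in human cultured cells. In bacteria it is maintained through a high-copy ColE1/pUC-type origin of replication and selected with ampicillin via the β-lactamase (AmpR) gene and its native promoter. No mammalian selection marker is annotated.

The payload is a synthetic pentatricopeptide repeat (PPR) RNA-editing protein, PLS-KP6, carrying an N-terminal His tag; the short hit to a composite 6xHis-containing tag at the start of the reading frame probably reflects this tag. Expression is driven by the human cytomegalovirus immediate-early enhancer and promoter, followed by a chimeric β-globin/immunoglobulin intron that generally improves transcript processing and expression. An SV40 polyadenylation signal lies downstream of the coding region, although the feature table annotates it on the reverse strand. The C-terminal part of the coding region is annotated by similarity to an Arabidopsis DYW-type chloroplast editing factor, consistent with a PLS-type PPR array that confers RNA sequence recognition fused to a DYW catalytic domain. Here the DYW domain is the KP variant bearing an E67A substitution; the record does not state the intended effect of this mutation.

The "rpoA-C" designation and the stated purpose indicate that the construct is used to test C-to-U editing activity of KP6:E67A at the Arabidopsis rpoA editing site in human cells. The target site itself is not separately annotated in the feature table, so its position in the plasmid cannot be determined from the record. The plasmid belongs to a study of synthetic PPR-DYW proteins for RNA editing in bacteria and human cells.
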