Addgene plasmid #190992: PM18033-PLS-KP6-E67A_rpoA-C
Purpose: Test the C-to-U editing activity of KP6:E67A on AtrpoA editing site, in human cells
Depositing lab: Bernard Gutmann. Depositing organization: EditForce, Inc. Publication: U-to-C RNA editing by synthetic PPR-DYW proteins in bacteria and human culture cells. Ichinose M, Kawabata M, Akaiwa Y, Shimajiri Y, Nakamura I, Tamai T, Nakamura T, Yagi Y, Gutmann B. Commun Biol. 2022 Sep 15;5(1):968. doi: 10.1038/s42003-022-03927-3. PubMed 36109586.
Backbone
  Vector backbone: PM18033
  Vector type: Mammalian Expression
Growth in bacteria
  Bacterial resistance: Ampicillin, 100 μg/mL
  Growth temperature: 37°C
  Growth strain: DH5alpha
  Copy number: High Copy
Gene/Insert
  Gene/Insert name: PLS-KP6
  Species: Synthetic
  Mutation: DYW-KP:E67A
  Promoter: CMV
  Tag / fusion protein: His (N terminal on insert)
  Cloning method: Ligation Independent Cloning
Terms and licenses: Academic/Nonprofit Terms; Industry Terms: Not Available to Industry
How to cite: PM18033-PLS-KP6-E67A_rpoA-C was a gift from Bernard Gutmann (Addgene plasmid # 190992 ; http://n2t.net/addgene:190992 ; RRID:Addgene_190992)
